Addgene plasmid #225804: pGLU_90
Purpose: RS421 library variant 13166
Depositing lab: Nili Ostrov. Depositing organization: Cultivarium, Convergent Research. Publication: A scalable transposon mutagenesis system for non-model bacteria. Gilbert C, Leung J, Crits-Christoph A, Kang SC, Esmurria A, Fenn K, Brumwell SL, Martin-Moldes Z, Mendler K, Barnum TP, Nguyen M-A, Lee HH, Ostrov N. bioRxiv 2025.12.22.696024 10.64898/2025.12.22.696024.
Backbone
  Vector backbone: N/A
  Vector type: Synthetic Biology
Growth in bacteria
  Bacterial resistance: Chloramphenicol, 25 μg/mL
  Growth temperature: 37°C
  Growth strain: DH5alpha
  Copy number: High Copy
Gene/Insert
  Gene/Insert name: 13166_[Himar]
  Species: Sinorhizobium meliloti 1021
  Mutation: N/A
  Cloning method: Other
Terms and licenses: Academic/Nonprofit Terms; Industry Terms: Not Available to Industry
How to cite: pGLU_90 was a gift from Nili Ostrov (Addgene plasmid # 225804 ; http://n2t.net/addgene:225804 ; RRID:Addgene_225804)
