[The description below was written by a language model from this plasmid's Addgene catalogue record and pLannotate feature annotations shown in this document.]
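Description:
pGLU_90 is a very small (about 2.3 kb) synthetic-biology plasmid that carries a single member of a part library, recorded as RS421 library variant 13166. No named backbone is given. It is propagated in E. coli at high copy from a ColE1/pUC-type origin of replication. Selection is with chloramphenicol, conferred by a chloramphenicol acetyltransferase (cat) gene driven by its native cat promoter and followed by the phage lambda t0 transcription terminator.

The insert is listed as 13166_[Himar], with Sinorhizobium meliloti 1021 given as the source species. The record does not say what kind of element this variant is, for example a promoter, another regulatory sequence, or a coding fragment. The automated annotation does not label any feature that corresponds to it, and no transposase gene or transposon inverted repeats are annotated. The "Himar" tag suggests a connection to Himar1 mariner transposition, which fits the associated publication on a scalable transposon mutagenesis system for non-model bacteria, but the exact role of the variant is not stated.

Besides the origin and resistance cassette, the annotation finds only short fragments of a lac operator and of lacZα. These are most likely remnants of a cloning site rather than functional elements. The unannotated stretches of the sequence, mainly the first few hundred bases, presumably hold the library-derived insert. As far as the record shows, pGLU_90 is best read as a compact storage or source clone for one S. meliloti-derived library variant used in building or testing transposon mutagenesis tools.
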