Features (pLannotate 1.2.2; 6 found; start..end, strand, type, name):
    379..394     -  protein_bind   lac operator (fragment): The lac repressor binds to the lac operator to inhibit transcription in E. coli. This inhibition can be relieved by adding lactose or isopropyl-β-D-thiogalactopyranoside (IPTG). lac repressor encoded by lacI
    545..1133    -  rep_origin     ori: high-copy-number ColE1/pMB1/pBR322/pUC origin of replication
   1266..1360    -  terminator     lambda t0 terminator: transcription terminator from phage lambda
   1384..2040    -  CDS            cat: CAT_ECOLX - Experimental evidence at protein level: Swiss-Prot protein existence level 1. This enzyme is an effector of chloramphenicol resistance in bacteria. From Escherichia coli. This protein is used as a marker in many commonly used cloning vectors, such as pACYC184.
   2041..2143    -  promoter       cat promoter: promoter of the E. coli cat gene encoding chloramphenicol acetyltransferase
   2218..2261    -  CDS            lacZα (fragment): LacZα fragment of β-galactosidase; lacZ fragment
>Addgene plasmid #225804 | pGLU_90 | addgene full sequence | sequence record 446933 | Addgene NGS Result
GTATCGCAGGTCTCACCATGGAAAGACATCCGCTCAAATGAGGAACATTCGGCGGCGGTCTGCCTGCGGC
ACGGGGGGTCGGCTCGACAGACGCCGCAACAACAAGGAAAAGCGTTGTTGCGGCTTACTTGTCCGACGAC
TTTTGAGCTCCCATGCTACGGCTCCATGCACATCTTGAGGCGAATAACAGGTTGGATGATAAGTCCCCGG
TCTAGGGTCACGCGTAGGACGCGTCGAGTAGGGTAATAAAAGTCCCGTTCGCCGCGTATGAGACCGTCAG
GCACGATCGAGCATGCTAGAAGGCTAGGTGGAGGCTCAGTGATGATAAGTCTGCGATGGTGGATGCATGT
GTCATGGTCATAGCTGTTTCCTGTGTGAAATTGTTATCCGCTCAGAGGGCACAATCCTATTCCGCGCTAT
CCGACAATCTCCAAGACATTAGGTGGAGTTCAGTTCGGCGTATGGCATATGTCGCTGGAAAGAACATGTG
AGCAAAAGGCCAGCAAAAGGCCAGGAACCGTAAAAAGGCCGCGTTGCTGGCGTTTTTCCATAGGCTCCGC
CCCCCTGACGAGCATCACAAAAATCGACGCTCAAGTCAGAGGTGGCGAAACCCGACAGGACTATAAAGAT
ACCAGGCGTTTCCCCCTGGAAGCTCCCTCGTGCGCTCTCCTGTTCCGACCCTGCCGCTTACCGGATACCT
GTCCGCCTTTCTCCCTTCGGGAAGCGTGGCGCTTTCTCATAGCTCACGCTGTAGGTATCTCAGTTCGGTG
TAGGTCGTTCGCTCCAAGCTGGGCTGTGTGCACGAACCCCCCGTTCAGCCCGACCGCTGCGCCTTATCCG
GTAACTATCGTCTTGAGTCCAACCCGGTAAGACACGACTTATCGCCACTGGCAGCAGCCACTGGTAACAG
GATTAGCAGAGCGAGGTATGTAGGCGGTGCTACAGAGTTCTTGAAGTGGTGGCCTAACTACGGCTACACT
AGAAGAACAGTATTTGGTATCTGCGCTCTGCTGAAGCCAGTTACCTTCGGAAAAAGAGTTGGTAGCTCTT
GATCCGGCAAACAAACCACCGCTGGTAGCGGTGGTTTTTTTGTTTGCAAGCAGCAGATTACGCGCAGAAA
AAAAGGATCTCAAGAAGATCCTTTGATCTTTTCTACGGGGTCTGACGCTCTATTCAACAAAGCCGCCGTC
CCGTCAAGTCAGCGTAAATGGGTAGGGGGCTTCAAATCGTCCCCCCATACGATATAAGTTGTTACTAGTG
CTTGGATTCTCACCAATAAAAAACGCCCGGCGGCAACCGAGCGTTCTGAACAAATCCAGATGGAGTTCTG
AGGTCATTACTGGATCTATCAACAGGAGTCCAAGCGAGCTCGATATCAAATTACGCCCCGCCCTGCCACT
CATCGCAGTACTGTTGTAATTCATTAAGCATTCTGCCGACATGGAAGCCATCACAAACGGCATGATGAAC
CTGAATCGCCAGCGGCATCAGCACCTTGTCGCCTTGCGTATAATATTTGCCCATGGTGAAAACGGGGGCG
AAGAAGTTGTCCATATTGGCCACGTTTAAATCAAAACTGGTGAAACTCACCCAGGGATTGGCTGAGACGA
AAAACATATTCTCAATAAACCCTTTAGGGAAATAGGCCAGGTTTTCACCGTAACACGCCACATCTTGCGA
ATATATGTGTAGAAACTGCCGGAAATCGTCGTGGTATTCACTCCAGAGCGATGAAAACGTTTCAGTTTGC
TCATGGAAAACGGTGTAACAAGGGTGAACACTATCCCATATCACCAGCTCACCGTCTTTCATTGCCATAC
GAAATTCCGGATGAGCATTCATCAGGCGGGCAAGAATGTGAATAAAGGCCGGATAAAACTTGTGCTTATT
TTTCTTTACGGTCTTTAAAAAGGCCGTAATATCCAGCTGAACGGTCTGGTTATAGGTACATTGAGCAACT
GACTGAAATGCCTCAAAATGTTCTTTACGATGCCATTGGGATATATCAACGGTGGTATATCCAGTGATTT
TTTTCTCCATTTTAGCTTCCTTAGCTCCTGAAAATCTCGATAACTCAAAAAATACGCCCGGTAGTGATCT
TATTTCATTATGGTGAAAGTTGGAACCTCTTACGTGCCGATCAACGTCTCATTGATACCTGAAACAAAAC
CCATCGTACGGCCAAGGAAGTCTCCAATAACTGTGATCCACCACAAGCGCCAGGGTTTTCCCAGTCACGA
CGTTGTAAAACGACGGCCAGTCATGCATAATCCGCACGCATCTGGAATAAGGAAGTGCCATTCCGCCTGA
CCT
